>Addgene plasmid #37714 | pUASp YFP Rab14 WT | addgene partial sequence | sequence record 55834 | EGFP-C 5'-CATGGTCCTGCTGGAGTTCGTG-3'
CTGTACAAGTCCGGACTCAGATCTCGAGCTCAAGCTTCGAATTCTGCAGTCGACGGTACCGCGGGCCCGG
GATCATCAACAAGTTTGTACAAAAAAGCAGGCTTAATGACTGCAGCGCCATACAACTACAACTACATCTT
TAAATACATCATCATTGGTGACATGGGCGTGGGCAAGTCCTGCCTGCTCCACCAGTTCACCGAGAAGAAA
TTCATGGCCAATTGTCCTCACACCATTGGCGTGGAGTTCGGCACACGCATCATTGAGGTGGACGACAAAA
AGATCAAGCTACAGATCTGGGACACAGCGGGTCAGGAGCGATTCAGGGCAGTGACACGCTCCTATTACCG
TGGAGCAGCTGGTGCGCTGATGGTCTACGATATTACCAGGCGCTCCACTTACAATCACCTGAGCAGCTGG
CTAACCGACACTCGCAATCTCACCAATCCCAGCACTGTGATCTTTCTCATTGGCAACAAATCGGATCTGG
AGAGCACTCGGGAGGTTACCTACGAGGAGGCCAAGGAGTTTGCCGACGAGAACGGCCTAATGTTTCTCGA
AGCGAGCGCTATGACTGGCCAGAATGTGGAGGAGGCTTTTCTGGAGACCGCACGCAAGATTTACCAGAAC
ATCCAGGAGGGTCGGCTCGATCTGAATGCCTCCGAGTCCGGAGTTCAGCACAGGCCATCGCAGCCGTCGC
GAACTTCGCTGAGTAGCGAGGCTACGGGCGCCAAGGATCAGTGCTCGTGCTAAAACCCAGCTTTTCTTGT
ACAAAGTGGTTGATGATCCTCTAGAGTCGA
