[The description below was written by a language model from this plasmid's Addgene catalogue record.]
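Description:
pUASp YFP Rab14 WT is a Drosophila expression plasmid built on the pUASp backbone (recorded as 9939 bp without insert), a vector designed for GAL4-responsive transgene expression in flies. It is propagated in E. coli under ampicillin selection. The copy number is listed as unknown, and no feature table is provided, so the bacterial origin, any fly transformation marker and any transposon ends are not documented in this record.

The payload is the wild-type coding sequence of Drosophila melanogaster Rab14 (CG4212), a member of the Rab family of small GTPases that regulate membrane trafficking. It was introduced by Gateway recombination cloning, downstream of and in frame with a YFP tag supplied by the backbone, giving an N-terminally YFP-tagged Rab14. N-terminal tagging is the usual choice for Rab proteins because their C-termini carry the prenylation motifs needed for membrane attachment. The promoter field reads "GAL4", meaning that expression is driven from upstream activating sequences (UAS) bound by the yeast GAL4 transcription factor. The fusion is therefore expressed only where a GAL4 driver is present, allowing tissue- and stage-specific control in the binary GAL4/UAS system. The pUASp design is generally used because it supports expression in the female germline as well as in somatic tissues.

The "WT" designation marks this as the unmutated form of the protein. The construct comes from a study covering the Drosophila Rab proteins as a family. Its typical use is generating transgenic flies, or transfecting GAL4-expressing fly cells, to visualise Rab14 localisation and Rab14-positive compartments by fluorescence.
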