Addgene plasmid #37714: pUASp YFP Rab14 WT
Depositing lab: Matthew Scott. Depositing organization: Stanford University. Publication: Thirty-one flavors of Drosophila rab proteins. Zhang J, Schulze KL, Hiesinger PR, Suyama K, Wang S, Fish M, Acar M, Hoskins RA, Bellen HJ, Scott MP. Genetics. 2007 Jun;176(2):1307-22. Epub 2007 Apr 3. 10.1534/genetics.106.066761 PubMed 17409086.
Backbone
  Vector backbone: pUASp
  Backbone size w/o insert (bp): 9939
  Vector type: Insect Expression ; Drosophila
Growth in bacteria
  Bacterial resistance: Ampicillin, 100 μg/mL
  Growth temperature: 37°C
  Growth strain: Top10
  Copy number: Unknown
Gene/Insert
  Gene/Insert name: Rab14
  Species: D. melanogaster (fly)
  Entrez Gene: Rab14 (a.k.a. Dmel_CG4212, 57H4T, AAF53390, BG:DS01068.7, CG4212, DRAB14, DRab14, DmRab14, Dmel\CG4212, ESTS:57H4T, O18336, Rab-r14, anon-sts33, rab14)
  Promoter: GAL4
  Tag / fusion protein: YFP (N terminal on backbone)
  Cloning method: Gateway Cloning
  Sequencing primers: 5′ EGFP-C; 3′ pUASp-3 (5'-AGGTTTAACCAGGGGATGCT-3')
Terms and licenses: Academic/Nonprofit Terms; Industry Terms: Not Available to Industry
How to cite: pUASp YFP Rab14 WT was a gift from Matthew Scott (Addgene plasmid # 37714 ; http://n2t.net/addgene:37714 ; RRID:Addgene_37714)
